>Addgene plasmid #170167 | EF1a-EGFP (no signal control) | addgene full sequence | sequence record 338528 | Addgene NGS Result
GCCTAGGCTTTTGCAAAGATCGATCAAGAGACAGGATGAGGATCGTTTCGCATGATTGAACAAGATGGAT
TGCACGCAGGTTCTCCGGCCGCTTGGGTGGAGAGGCTATTCGGCTATGACTGGGCACAACAGACAATCGG
CTGCTCTGATGCCGCCGTGTTCCGGCTGTCAGCGCAGGGGCGCCCGGTTCTTTTTGTCAAGACCGACCTG
TCCGGTGCCCTGAATGAACTGCAAGACGAGGCAGCGCGGCTATCGTGGCTGGCCACGACGGGCGTTCCTT
GCGCAGCTGTGCTCGACGTTGTCACTGAAGCGGGAAGGGACTGGCTGCTATTGGGCGAAGTGCCGGGGCA
GGATCTCCTGTCATCTCACCTTGCTCCTGCCGAGAAAGTATCCATCATGGCTGATGCAATGCGGCGGCTG
CATACGCTTGATCCGGCTACCTGCCCATTCGACCACCAAGCGAAACATCGCATCGAGCGAGCACGTACTC
GGATGGAAGCCGGTCTTGTCGATCAGGATGATCTGGACGAAGAGCATCAGGGGCTCGCGCCAGCCGAACT
GTTCGCCAGGCTCAAGGCGAGCATGCCCGACGGCGAGGATCTCGTCGTGACCCATGGCGATGCCTGCTTG
CCGAATATCATGGTGGAAAATGGCCGCTTTTCTGGATTCATCGACTGTGGCCGGCTGGGTGTGGCGGACC
GCTATCAGGACATAGCGTTGGCTACCCGTGATATTGCTGAAGAGCTTGGCGGCGAATGGGCTGACCGCTT
CCTCGTGCTTTACGGTATCGCCGCTCCCGATTCGCAGCGCATCGCCTTCTATCGCCTTCTTGACGAGTTC
TTCTGAGCGGGACTCTGGGGTTCGAAATGACCGACCAAGCGACGCCCAACCTGCCATCACGAGATTTCGA
TTCCACCGCCGCCTTCTATGAAAGGTTGGGCTTCGGAATCGTTTTCCGGGACGCCGGCTGGATGATCCTC
CAGCGCGGGGATCTCATGCTGGAGTTCTTCGCCCACCCTAGGGGGAGGCTAACTGAAACACGGAAGGAGA
CAATACCGGAAGGAACCCGCGCTATGACGGCAATAAAAAGACAGAATAAAACGCACGGTGTTGGGTCGTT
TGTTCATAAACGCGGGGTTCGGTCCCAGGGCTGGCACTCTGTCGATACCCCACCGAGACCCCATTGGGGC
CAATACGCCCGCGTTTCTTCCTTTTCCCCACCCCACCCCCCAAGTTCGGGTGAAGGCCCAGGGCTCGCAG
CCAACGTCGGGGCGGCAGGCCCTGCCATAGCCTCAGGTTACTCATATATACTTTAGATTGATTTAAAACT
TCATTTTTAATTTAAAAGGATCTAGGTGAAGATCCTTTTTGATAATCTCATGACCAAAATCCCTTAACGT
GAGTTTTCGTTCCACTGAGCGTCAGACCCCGTAGAAAAGATCAAAGGATCTTCTTGAGATCCTTTTTTTC
TGCGCGTAATCTGCTGCTTGCAAACAAAAAAACCACCGCTACCAGCGGTGGTTTGTTTGCCGGATCAAGA
GCTACCAACTCTTTTTCCGAAGGTAACTGGCTTCAGCAGAGCGCAGATACCAAATACTGTTCTTCTAGTG
TAGCCGTAGTTAGGCCACCACTTCAAGAACTCTGTAGCACCGCCTACATACCTCGCTCTGCTAATCCTGT
TACCAGTGGCTGCTGCCAGTGGCGATAAGTCGTGTCTTACCGGGTTGGACTCAAGACGATAGTTACCGGA
TAAGGCGCAGCGGTCGGGCTGAACGGGGGGTTCGTGCACACAGCCCAGCTTGGAGCGAACGACCTACACC
GAACTGAGATACCTACAGCGTGAGCTATGAGAAAGCGCCACGCTTCCCGAAGGGAGAAAGGCGGACAGGT
ATCCGGTAAGCGGCAGGGTCGGAACAGGAGAGCGCACGAGGGAGCTTCCAGGGGGAAACGCCTGGTATCT
TTATAGTCCTGTCGGGTTTCGCCACCTCTGACTTGAGCGTCGATTTTTGTGATGCTCGTCAGGGGGGCGG
AGCCTATGGAAAAACGCCAGCAACGCGGCCTTTTTACGGTTCCTGGCCTTTTGCTGGCCTTTTGCTCACA
TGTTCTTTCCTGCGTTATCCCCTGATTCTGTGGATAACCGTATTACCGCCATGCATTAGTTATTAATGCT
AATGGACCTTCTAGGTCTTGAAAGGAGTGGGAATTGGCTCCGGTGCCCGTCAGTGGGCAGAGCGCACATC
GCCCACAGTCCCCGAGAAGTTGGGGGGAGGGGTCGGCAATTGATCCGGTGCCTAGAGAAGGTGGCGCGGG
GTAAACTGGGAAAGTGATGTCGTGTACTGGCTCCGCCTTTTTCCCGAGGGTGGGGGAGAACCGTATATAA
GTGCAGTAGTCGCCGTGAACGTTCTTTTTCGCAACGGGTTTGCCGCCAGAACACAGGTAAGTGCCGTGTG
TGGTTCCCGCGGGCCTGGCCTCTTTACGGGTTATGGCCCTTGCGTGCCTTGAATTACTTCCACCTGGCTG
CAGTACGTGATTCTTGATCCCGAGCTTCGGGTTGGAAGTGGGTGGGAGAGTTCGAGGCCTTGCGCTTAAG
GAGCCCCTTCGCCTCGTGCTTGAGTTGAGGCCTGGCCTGGGCGCTGGGGCCGCCGCGTGCGAATCTGGTG
GCACCTTCGCGCCTGTCTCGCTGCTTTCGATAAGTCTCTAGCCATTTAAAATTTTTGATGACCTGCTGCG
ACGCTTTTTTTCTGGCAAGATAGTCTTGTAAATGCGGGCCAAGATCTGCACACTGGTATTTCGGTTTTTG
GGGCCGCGGGCGGCGACGGGGCCCGTGCGTCCCAGCGCACATGTTCGGCGAGGCGGGGCCTGCGAGCGCG
GCCACCGAGAATCGGACGGGGGTAGTCTCAAGCTGGCCGGCCTGCTCTGGTGCCTGGCCTCTCGCCGCCG
TGTATCGCCCCGCCCTGGGCGGCAAGGCTGGCCCGGTCGGCACCAGTTGCGTGAGCGGAAAGATGGCCGC
TTCCCGGCCCTGCTGCAGGGAGCTCAAAATGGAGGACGCGGCGCTCGGGAGAGCGGGCGGGTGAGTCACC
CACACAAAGGAAAAGGGCCTTTCCGTCCTCAGCCGTCGCTTCATGTGACTCCACGGAGTACCGGGCGCCG
TCCAGGCACCTCGATTAGTTCTCGAGCTTTTGGAGTACGTCGTCTTTAGGTTGGGGGGAGGGGTTTTATG
CGATGGAGTTTCCCCACACTGAGTGGGTGGAGACTGAAGTTAGGCCAGCTTGGCACTTGATGTAATTCTC
CTTGGAATTTGCCCTTTTTGAGTTTGGATCTTGGTTCATTCTCAAGCCTCAGACAGTGGTTCAAAGTTTT
TTTCTTCCATTTCAGGTGTCGTGACGTACGGCTAGCGCTACCGGTCGCCACCATGGTGAGCAAGGGCGAG
GAGCTGTTCACCGGGGTGGTGCCCATCCTGGTCGAGCTGGACGGCGACGTAAACGGCCACAAGTTCAGCG
TGTCCGGCGAGGGCGAGGGCGATGCCACCTACGGCAAGCTGACCCTGAAGTTCATCTGCACCACCGGCAA
GCTGCCCGTGCCCTGGCCCACCCTCGTGACCACCCTGACCTACGGCGTGCAGTGCTTCAGCCGCTACCCC
GACCACATGAAGCAGCACGACTTCTTCAAGTCCGCCATGCCCGAAGGCTACGTCCAGGAGCGCACCATCT
TCTTCAAGGACGACGGCAACTACAAGACCCGCGCCGAGGTGAAGTTCGAGGGCGACACCCTGGTGAACCG
CATCGAGCTGAAGGGCATCGACTTCAAGGAGGACGGCAACATCCTGGGGCACAAGCTGGAGTACAACTAC
AACAGCCACAACGTCTATATCATGGCCGACAAGCAGAAGAACGGCATCAAGGTGAACTTCAAGATCCGCC
ACAACATCGAGGACGGCAGCGTGCAGCTCGCCGACCACTACCAGCAGAACACCCCCATCGGCGACGGCCC
CGTGCTGCTGCCCGACAACCACTACCTGAGCACCCAGTCCGCCCTGAGCAAAGACCCCAACGAGAAGCGC
GATCACATGGTCCTGCTGGAGTTCGTGACCGCCGCCGGGATCACTCTCGGCATGGACGAGCTGTACAAGT
CCGGACTCAGATCTCGAGCTCAAGCTTCGAATTCTTAAGGATCCACCGGATCTAGATAACTGATCATAAT
CAGCCATACCACATTTGTAGAGGTTTTACTTGCTTTAAAAAACCTCCCACACCTCCCCCTGAACCTGAAA
CATAAAATGAATGCAATTGTTGTTGTTAACTTGTTTATTGCAGCTTATAATGGTTACAAATAAAGCAATA
GCATCACAAATTTCACAAATAAAGCATTTTTTTCACTGCATTCTAGTTGTGGTTTGTCCAAACTCATCAA
TGTATCTTAACGCGTAAATTGTAAGCGTTAATATTTTGTTAAAATTCGCGTTAAATTTTTGTTAAATCAG
CTCATTTTTTAACCAATAGGCCGAAATCGGCAAAATCCCTTATAAATCAAAAGAATAGACCGAGATAGGG
T
[37 nt withheld, positions 4552-4588]
AAAGAACGTGGACTCCAACGTCAAAGG
[49 nt withheld, positions 4616-4664]
T
[91 nt withheld, positions 4666-4756]
G
[124 nt withheld, positions 4758-4881]
CAGGTGGCACTTTTCGGGGAAATGTGCGCGGAACCCCTATTTGTTTATTTTTCTAAATACATTCAAATAT
GTATCCGCTCATGAGACAATAACCCTGATAAATGCTTCAATAATATTGAAAAAGGAAGAGTCCTGAGGCG
GAAAGAACCAGCTGTGGAATGTGTGTCAGTTAGGGTGTGGAAAGTCCCCAGGCTCCCCAGCAGGCAGAAG
TATGCAAAGCATGCATCTCAATTAGTCAGCAACCAGGTGTGGAAAGTCCCCAGGCTCCCCAGCAGGCAGA
AGTATGCAAAGCATGCATCTCAATTAGTCAGCAACCATAGTCCCGCCCCTAACTCCGCCCATCCCGCCCC
TAACTCCGCCCAGTTCCGCCCATTCTCCGCCCCATGGCTGACTAATTTTTTTTATTTATGCAGAGGCCGA
GGCCGCCTCGGCCTCTGAGCTATTCCAGAAGTAGTGAGGAGGCTTTTTTGGAG
Features (pLannotate 1.2.2; 16 found; start..end, strand, type, name):
     52..846     +  CDS            NeoR/KanR: aminoglycoside phosphotransferase from Tn5; aph(3')-II (or nptII); confers resistance to neomycin, kanamycin, and G418 (Geneticin®)
    867..1019    +  CDS            ble (fragment): BLE_KLEPN - Experimental evidence at protein level: Swiss-Prot protein existence level 1. Binding protein with a strong affinity to the bleomycin family of antibiotics. Binds to CL990; an antimitotic-antibiotic compound. From Klebsiella pneumoniae.
   1078..1125    +  polyA_signal   HSV TK poly(A) signal: herpes simplex virus thymidine kinase polyadenylation signal (Cole and Stacy, 1985)
   1216..1232    -  polyA_signal   bGH poly(A) signal (fragment): bovine growth hormone polyadenylation signal
   1454..2042    +  rep_origin     ori: high-copy-number ColE1/pMB1/pBR322/pUC origin of replication
   2168..2199    +  CDS            small t antigen (fragment): SV40 (simian virus 40) small t antigen
   2225..2436    +  promoter       EF-1α core promoter: core promoter for human elongation factor EF-1α
   2437..2546    +  intron         EF-1α intron A (fragment): intron upstream of the start codon of human EF-1α
   3172..3375    +  intron         EF-1α intron A: truncated intron upstream of the start codon of human EF-1α
   3413..4129    +  CDS            EGFP: EGFP is a basic (constitutively fluorescent) green fluorescent protein published in 1996, derived from Aequorea victoria. It is reported to be a rapidly-maturing weak dimer with moderate acid sensitivity.
   4130..4165    +  misc_feature   MCS (fragment): multiple cloning site
   4191..4275    +  CDS            large T antigen (fragment): large T antigen from SV40 (simian virus 40)
   4298..4419    +  polyA_signal   SV40 poly(A) signal: SV40 polyadenylation signal
   4453..4881    -  rep_origin     f1 ori (sequence partly withheld): f1 bacteriophage origin of replication; arrow indicates direction of (+) strand synthesis
   4908..5012    +  promoter       AmpR promoter: bla
   5014..17      +  promoter       SV40 promoter (across the origin): SV40 enhancer and early promoter
