[The description below was written by a language model from this plasmid's Addgene catalogue record and pLannotate feature annotations shown in this document.]
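Description:
EF1a-EGFP (no signal control) is a 5,354-nt mammalian expression plasmid catalogued on a pUC backbone and listed as an empty backbone with no additional insert. It is maintained at high copy in E. coli through a ColE1/pUC-type origin and selected with kanamycin. The resistance gene is the Tn5 aminoglycoside phosphotransferase (NeoR/KanR), placed downstream of a tandem bacterial AmpR (bla) promoter and the SV40 enhancer/early promoter and followed by the HSV TK polyadenylation signal. This dual-promoter arrangement lets the same gene confer kanamycin resistance in bacteria and, in principle, G418 resistance in mammalian cells. An f1 bacteriophage origin is also present. Short annotated fragments of ble, the bGH poly(A) signal and SV40 T antigens appear to be remnants of the vector's construction rather than functional units.

The expression cassette consists of the human EF-1α core promoter with segments of EF-1α intron A, which drive constitutive transcription of an EGFP coding sequence. EGFP is followed by a residual portion of a multiple cloning site and the SV40 polyadenylation signal. According to the annotation, nothing is fused to EGFP: no signal or targeting sequence is detected at either end. This fits the "no signal control" designation, which implies that the plasmid serves as the untagged reference for related constructs in which EGFP carries some signal. The record does not state what kind of signal those companion constructs carry or the assay for which they were designed. In practice the plasmid provides strong, constitutive, unmodified EGFP expression in transfected mammalian cells, and is useful as a baseline fluorescence or localization control.
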