Addgene plasmid #170167: EF1a-EGFP (no signal control)
Purpose: (Empty Backbone) Mammalian Expression of no signal control
Depositing lab: Christopher Moxham. Depositing organization: Rarebase, PBC.
Backbone
  Vector backbone: pUC
  Vector type: Mammalian Expression
Growth in bacteria
  Bacterial resistance: Kanamycin, 50 μg/mL
  Growth temperature: 37°C
  Growth strain: DH5alpha
  Copy number: High Copy
Gene/Insert
  Gene/Insert name: None
  Mutation: n/a
Terms and licenses: Academic/Nonprofit Terms; Industry Terms: Not Available to Industry
How to cite: EF1a-EGFP (no signal control) was a gift from Christopher Moxham (Addgene plasmid # 170167 ; http://n2t.net/addgene:170167 ; RRID:Addgene_170167)
